Addgene plasmid #109843: pHH0103_STAM2_VHS
Purpose: Protein expression and purification of STAM2_VHS
Depositing lab: Sachdev Sidhu. Depositing organization: University of Toronto. Publication: Large-scale survey and database of high affinity ligands for peptide recognition modules. Teyra J, Kelil A, Jain S, Helmy M, Jajodia R, Hooda Y, Gu J, D'Cruz AA, Nicholson SE, Min J, Sudol M, Kim PM, Bader GD, Sidhu SS. Mol Syst Biol. 2020 Dec;16(12):e9310. doi: 10.15252/msb.20199310. PubMed 33438817.
Backbone
  Vector backbone: pHH0103
  Vector type: Bacterial Expression
Growth in bacteria
  Bacterial resistance: Ampicillin, 100 μg/mL
  Growth temperature: 37°C
  Growth strain: DH5alpha
  Copy number: Low Copy
Gene/Insert
  Gene/Insert name: STAM2_VHS
  Species: H. sapiens (human)
  Entrez Gene: STAM2 (a.k.a. Hbp, STAM2A, STAM2B)
  Cloning method: Restriction Enzyme; 5′ cloning site Sfi1 (unknown if destroyed); 3′ cloning site Not1 (unknown if destroyed)
Terms and licenses: Academic/Nonprofit Terms; Industry Terms: Not Available to Industry
How to cite: pHH0103_STAM2_VHS was a gift from Sachdev Sidhu (Addgene plasmid # 109843 ; http://n2t.net/addgene:109843 ; RRID:Addgene_109843)
