[The description below was written by a language model from this plasmid's Addgene catalogue record and pLannotate feature annotations shown in this document.]
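Description:
pHH0103_STAM2_VHS is a 7,188 nt bacterial expression plasmid built on the pHH0103 backbone for producing and purifying the VHS domain of human STAM2 in E. coli. It replicates from a ColE1/pMB1-type origin with the pBR322 bom region, and is selected with ampicillin through the bla gene under its own promoter. The catalogue lists it as low copy. The annotation shows only fragments of rop, which appear to be interrupted by an f1 phage origin. That origin, together with M13 gene III fragments, a short tetracycline-resistance fragment and a tet promoter fragment, suggests the backbone derives from a phagemid-type vector. These remnants lie downstream of a terminator or outside the expression cassette, so they are not expected to contribute to the product.

The expression cassette is driven by the strong hybrid tac promoter followed by a lac operator. The plasmid carries its own lacI gene under the lacIq promoter, so transcription is repressed until induced with IPTG or lactose. The annotated coding features in this cassette run in the order 6xHis tag, Schistosoma japonicum glutathione S-transferase, then a STAM2 fragment of about 465 nt. This arrangement implies an N-terminal His-GST fusion that can be captured on either metal-chelate or glutathione resin. The insert was cloned between SfiI and NotI sites, and the fd phage terminator sits just after it. STAM2 is a component of the ESCRT-0 complex, which recognises ubiquitinated receptors for sorting. The associated publication is a large-scale survey of high-affinity ligands for peptide recognition modules, consistent with use of the purified domain as a binding target, although the record itself states only expression and purification as the purpose.
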