Features (pLannotate 1.2.2; 21 found; start..end, strand, type, name):
      1..29      +  promoter       tac promoter: strong E. coli promoter; hybrid between the trp and lac UV5 promoters
     37..53      +  protein_bind   lac operator: The lac repressor binds to the lac operator to inhibit transcription in E. coli. This inhibition can be relieved by adding lactose or isopropyl-β-D-thiogalactopyranoside (IPTG). lac repressor encoded by lacI
    138..155     +  CDS            6xHis: 6xHis affinity tag
    171..824     +  CDS            GST26_SCHJA: Experimental evidence at protein level: Swiss-Prot protein existence level 1. GST isoenzymes appear to play a central role in the parasite detoxification system. Other functions are also suspected including a role in increasing the solubility of haematin in the parasite gut. From Schistosoma japonicum (Blood fluke).
    906..1370    +  CDS            STAM2 (fragment): STAM2_HUMAN - Also known as HBP. Experimental evidence at protein level: Swiss-Prot protein existence level 1. Involved in intracellular signal transduction mediated by cytokines and growth factors. Upon IL-2 and GM-CSL stimulation, it plays a role in signaling leading to DNA synthesis and MYC induction. May also play a role in T-cell development. Involved in down-regulation of receptor tyrosine kinase via multivesicular body (MVBs) when complexed with HGS (ESCRT-0 complex). The ESCRT-0 complex binds ubiquitin and acts as sorting machinery that recognizes ubiquitinated receptors and transfers
   1383..1430    +  terminator     fd terminator (sequence withheld): central terminator from bacteriophage fd (Otsuka and Kunisawa, 1982)
   1435..1647    +  CDS            M13 gene III (fragment) (sequence partly withheld): pIII; III; minor coat protein
   1662..2132    +  CDS            M13 gene III (fragment) (sequence partly withheld): pIII; III; minor coat protein
   2154..2224    +  CDS            TcR (fragment): tetracycline efflux protein; tet; confers resistance to tetracycline
   2466..2846    -  CDS            YPB1_ECOLX: Protein predicted: Swiss-Prot protein existence level 4. From Escherichia coli.
   2863..3014    +  CDS            rop (fragment): Rop protein, which maintains plasmids at low copy number; rop
   3050..3478    -  rep_origin     f1 ori (sequence partly withheld): f1 bacteriophage origin of replication; arrow indicates direction of (+) strand synthesis
   3487..3526    +  CDS            rop (fragment): Rop protein, which maintains plasmids at low copy number; rop
   3628..3768    +  misc_feature   bom: basis of mobility region from pBR322
   3954..4541    -  rep_origin     ori: high-copy-number ColE1/pMB1/pBR322/pUC origin of replication
   4712..5572    -  CDS            AmpR: β-lactamase; bla; confers resistance to ampicillin, carbenicillin, and related antibiotics
   5573..5677    -  promoter       AmpR promoter: bla
   5786..5863    +  promoter       lacIq promoter: lacI (mutant); In the lacIq allele, a single base change in the promoter boosts expression of the lacI gene about 10-fold.
   5864..6946    +  CDS            lacI: lac repressor; lacI; The lac repressor binds to the lac operator to inhibit transcription in E. coli. This inhibition can be relieved by adding lactose or isopropyl-β-D-thiogalactopyranoside (IPTG).
   6959..6980    +  protein_bind   CAP binding site: CAP binding activates transcription in the presence of cAMP. E. coli catabolite activator protein
   6999..7016    +  promoter       tet promoter (fragment): E. coli promoter for tetracycline efflux protein gene
>Addgene plasmid #109843 | pHH0103_STAM2_VHS | addgene full sequence | sequence record 213896 | Addgene NGS Result
TTGACAATTAATCATCGGCTCGTATAATGTGTGGAATTGTGAGCGGATAACAATTTCACACAGGAAACAG
CCAGTCCGTTTAGGTGTTTTCACGAGCACTTCACCAACAAGGACCATAGATTATGAAAATCGAAGAACAC
CATCACCATCACCATTCCAGCGGTAAGCTTATGTCCCCTATACTAGGTTATTGGAAAATTAAGGGCCTTG
TGCAACCCACTCGACTTCTTTTGGAATATCTTGAAGAAAAATATGAAGAGCATTTGTATGAGCGCGATGA
AGGTGATAAATGGCGAAACAAAAAGTTTGAATTGGGTTTGGAGTTTCCCAATCTTCCTTATTATATTGAT
GGTGATGTTAAATTAACACAGTCTATGGCCATCATACGTTATATAGCTGACAAGCACAACATGTTGGGTG
GTTGTCCAAAAGAGCGTGCAGAGATTTCAATGCTTGAAGGAGCGGTTTTGGATATTAGATACGGTGTTTC
GAGAATTGCATATAGTAAAGACTTTGAAACTCTCAAAGTTGATTTTCTTAGCAAGCTACCTGAAATGCTG
AAAATGTTCGAAGATCGTTTATGTCATAAAACATATTTAAATGGTGATCATGTAACCCATCCTGACTTCA
TGTTGTATGACGCTCTTGATGTTGTTTTATACATGGACCCAATGTGCCTGGATGCGTTCCCAAAATTAGT
TTGTTTTAAAAAACGTATTGAAGCTATCCCACAAATTGATAAGTACTTGAAATCCAGCAAGTATATAGCA
TGGCCTTTGCAGGGCTGGCAAGCCACGTTTGGTGGTGGCGACCATCCTCCAAAATCGGATCTGGAAGTTC
TGTTCCAGGGGCCCCTGTCCAGCGGTCTGGTTCCGCGTGGTTCCGGTACCGCGGCCCAGCCGGCCATGCC
GCTGTTTACCGCTAACCCGTTTGAGCAAGACGTTGAAAAAGCCACTAACGAATACAACACTACCGAAGAC
TGGTCCCTGATCATGGATATCTGCGACAAGGTTGGTTCCACCCCGAACGGTGCTAAAGACTGTCTGAAAG
CCATCATGAAACGTGTCAACCACAAGGTTCCACATGTCGCACTGCAGGCGCTGACTCTGCTGGGCGCGTG
CGTGGCAAATTGCGGCAAAATTTTCCACCTGGAAGTGTGTAGCCGTGATTTCGCGACCGAAGTTCGCGCA
GTAATTAAGAACAAAGCTCACCCGAAAGTATGCGAAAAACTGAAATCTCTGATGGTTGAATGGTCTGAAG
AATTCCAGAAAGATCCGCAGTTCTCTCTGATCAGCGCTACGATTAAATCTATGAAAGAGGAGGGTATCAC
CTTCCCGCCTGCGGGCTCCCAGACCGTGTCCGCGGCAGCGGCCGCATA
[142 nt withheld, positions 1379-1520]
C
[98 nt withheld, positions 1522-1619]
AGTTTGTACTGGTGACGAAACTCAGTGTCTAGCTAGAGTGGC
[149 nt withheld, positions 1662-1810]
T
[41 nt withheld, positions 1812-1852]
T
[62 nt withheld, positions 1854-1915]
A
[35 nt withheld, positions 1917-1951]
CCTCCCTCAATCGGTTGAATGTCGCCCTTTTGTCTTTGGCGCTGGTAAACCATATGAA
[86 nt withheld, positions 2010-2095]
T
[54 nt withheld, positions 2097-2150]
CTAGCGCCGCCCTATACCTTGTCTGCCTCCCCGCGTTGCGTCGCGGTGCATGGAGCCGGGCCACCTCGAC
CTGAATGGAAGCCGGCGGCACCTCGCTAACGGATTCACCACTCCAAGAATTGGAGCCAATCAATTCTTGC
GGAGAACTGTGAATGCGCAAACCAACCCTTGGCAGAACATATCCATCGCGTCCGCCATCTCCAGCAGCCG
CACGCGGCGCATCTCGGGCAGCGTTGGGTCCTGGCCACGGGTGCGCATGATCGTGCTCCTGTCGTTGAGG
ACCCGGCTAGGCTGGCGGGGTTGCCTTACTGGTTAGCAGAATGAATCACCGATACGCGAGCGAACGTGAA
GCGACTGCTGCTGCAAAACGTCTGCGACCTGAGCAACAACATGAATGGTCTTCGGTTTCCGTGTTTCGTA
AAGTCTGGAAACGCGGAAGTCAGCGCCCTGCACCATTATGTTCCGGATCTGCATCGCAGGATGCTGCTGG
CTACCCTGTGGAACACCTACATCTGTATTAACGAAGCGCTGGCATTGACCCTGAGTGATTTTTCTCTGGT
CCCGCCGCATCCATACCGCCAGTTGTTTACCCTCACAACGTTCCAGTAACCGGGCATGTTCATCATCAGT
AACCCGTATCGTGAGCATCCTCTCTCGTTTCATCGGTATCATTACCCCCATGAACAGAAATCCCCCTTAC
ACGGAGGCATCAGTGACCAAACAGGAAAAAACCGCCCTTAACATGGCCCGCTTTATCAGAAGCCAGACAT
TAACGCTTCTGGAGAAACTCAACGAGCTGGACGCGGATGAACAGGCAGACATCTGTGAATCGCTTCACGA
CCACGCTGATGAGCTTTACCGCAGGATCCGCGAAATTGTAAGCGTTAATATTTTGTTAAAATTCGCGTTA
AATTTTTGTTAAATCAGCTCATTTTTTAACCAATAGGCCGAAATCGGCAAAATCCCTTATAAATCAAAAG
AATAGACCGAGATAGGGT
[37 nt withheld, positions 3149-3185]
AAAGAACGTGGACTCCAACGTCAAAGG
[49 nt withheld, positions 3213-3261]
T
[91 nt withheld, positions 3263-3353]
G
[124 nt withheld, positions 3355-3478]
CGCGGATCCTGCCTCGCGCGTTTCGGTGATGACGGTGAAAACCTCTGACACATGCAGCTCCCGGAGACGG
TCACAGCTTGTCTGTAAGCGGATGCCGGGAGCAGACAAGCCCGTCAGGGCGCGTCAGCGGGTGTTGGCGG
GTGTCGGGGCGCAGCCATGACCCAGTCACGTAGCGATAGCGGAGTGTATACTGGCTTAACTATGCGGCAT
CAGAGCAGATTGTACTGAGAGTGCACCATATGCGGTGTGAAATACCGCACAGATGCGTAAGGAGAAAATA
CCGCATCAGGCGCTCTTCCGCTTCCTCGCTCACTGACTCGCTGCGCTCGGTCGTTCGGCTGCGGCGAGCG
GTATCAGCTCACTCAAAGGCGGTAATACGGTTATCCACAGAATCAGGGGATAACGCAGGAAAGAACATGT
GAGCAAAAGGCCAGCAAAAGGCCAGGAACCGTAAAAAGGCCGCGTTGCTGGCGTTTTTCCATAGGCTCCG
CCCCCCTGACGAGCATCACAAAAATCGACGCTCAAGTCAGAGGTGGCGAAACCCGACAGGACTATAAAGA
TACCAGGGTTTCCCCCTGGAAGCTCCCTCGTGCGCTCTCCTGTTCCGACCCTGCCGCTTACCGGATACCT
GTCCGCCTTTCTCCCTTCGGGAAGCGTGGCGCTTTCTCATAGCTCACGCTGTAGGTATCTCAGTTCGGTG
TAGGTCGTTCGCTCCAAGCTGGGCTGTGTGCACGAACCCCCCGTTCAGCCCGACCGCTGCGCCTTATCCG
GTAACTATCGTCTTGAGTCCAACCCGGTAAGACACGACTTATCGCCACTGGCAGCAGCCACTGGTAACAG
GATTAGCAGAGCGAGGTATGTAGGCGGTGCTACAGAGTTCTTGAAGTGGTGGCCTAACTACGGCTACACT
AGAAGGACAGTATTTGGTATCTGCGCTCTGCTGAAGCCAGTTACCTTCGGAAAAAGAGTTGGTAGCTCTT
GATCCGGCAAACAAACCACCGCTGGTAGCGGTGGTTTTTTTGTTTGCAAGCAGCAGATTACGCGCAGAAA
AAAAGGATCTCAAGAAGATCCTTTGATCTTTTCTACGGGGTCTGACGCTCAGTGGAACGAAAACTCACGT
TAAGGGATTTTGGTCATGAGATTATCAAAAAGGATCTTCACCTAGATCCTTTTAAATTAAAAATGAAGTT
TTAAATCAATCTAAAGTATATATGAGTAAACTTGGTCTGACAGTTACCAATGCTTAATCAGTGAGGCACC
TATCTCAGCGATCTGTCTATTTCGTTCATCCATAGTTGCCTGACTCCCCGTCGTGTAGATAACTACGATA
CGGGAGGGCTTACCATCTGGCCCCAGTGCTGCAATGATACCGCGAGACCCACGCTCACCGGCTCCAGATT
TATCAGCAATAAACCAGCCAGCCGGAAGGGCCGAGCGCAGAAGTGGTCCTGCAACTTTATCCGCCTCCAT
CCAGTCTATTAATTGTTGCCGGGAAGCTAGAGTAAGTAGTTCGCCAGTTAATAGTTTGCGCAACGTTGTT
GCCATTGCTGCAGGCATCGTGGTGTCACGCTCGTCGTTTGGTATGGCTTCATTCAGCTCCGGTTCCCAAC
GATCAAGGCGAGTTACATGATCCCCCATGTTGTGCAAAAAAGCGGTTAGCTCCTTCGGTCCTCCGATCGT
TGTCAGAAGTAAGTTGGCCGCAGTGTTATCACTCATGGTTATGGCAGCACTGCATAATTCTCTTACTGTC
ATGCCATCCGTAAGATGCTTTTCTGTGACTGGTGAGTACTCAACCAAGTCATTCTGAGAATAGTGTATGC
GGCGACCGAGTTGCTCTTGCCCGGCGTCAACACGGGATAATACCGCGCCACATAGCAGAACTTTAAAAGT
GCTCATCATTGGAAAACGTTCTTCGGGGCGAAAACTCTCAAGGATCTTACCGCTGTTGAGATCCAGTTCG
ATGTAACCCACTCGTGCACCCAACTGATCTTCAGCATCTTTTACTTTCACCAGCGTTTCTGGGTGAGCAA
AAACAGGAAGGCAAAATGCCGCAAAAAAGGGAATAAGGGCGACACGGAAATGTTGAATACTCATACTCTT
CCTTTTTCAATATTATTGAAGCATTTATCAGGGTTATTGTCTCATGAGCGGATACATATTTGAATGTATT
TAGAAAAATAAACAAATAGGGGTTCCGCGCACATTTCCCCGAAAAGTGCCACCTGACGTCTAAGAAACCA
TTATTATCATGACATTAACCTATAAAAATAGGCGTATCACGAGGCCCTTTCGTCTTCAAGAATTCCCGAC
ACCATCGAATGGTGCAAAACCTTTCGCGGTATGGCATGATAGCGCCCGGAAGAGAGTCAATTCAGGGTGG
TGAATGTGAAACCAGTAACGTTATACGATGTCGCAGAGTATGCCGGTGTCTCTTATCAGACCGTTTCCCG
CGTGGTGAACCAGGCCAGCCACGTTTCTGCGAAAACGCGGGAAAAAGTGGAAGCGGCGATGGCGGAGCTG
AATTACATTCCCAACCGCGTGGCACAACAACTGGCGGGCAAACAGTCGTTGCTGATTGGCGTTGCCACCT
CCAGTCTGGCCCTGCACGCGCCGTCGCAAATTGTCGCGGCGATTAAATCTCGCGCCGATCAACTGGGTGC
CAGCGTGGTGGTGTCGATGGTAGAACGAAGCGGCGTCGAAGCCTGTAAAGCGGCGGTGCACAATCTTCTC
GCGCAACGCGTCAGTGGGCTGATCATTAACTATCCGCTGGATGACCAGGATGCCATTGCTGTGGAAGCTG
CCTGCACTAATGTTCCGGCGTTATTTCTTGATGTCTCTGACCAGACACCCATCAACAGTATTATTTTCTC
CCATGAAGACGGTACGCGACTGGGCGTGGAGCATCTGGTCGCATTGGGTCACCAGCAAATCGCGCTGTTA
GCGGGCCCATTAAGTTCTGTCTCGGCGCGTCTGCGTCTGGCTGGCTGGCATAAATATCTCACTCGCAATC
AAATTCAGCCGATAGCGGAACGGGAAGGCGACTGGAGTGCCATGTCCGGTTTTCAACAAACCATGCAAAT
GCTGAATGAGGGCATCGTTCCCACTGCGATGCTGGTTGCCAACGATCAGATGGCGCTGGGCGCAATGCGC
GCCATTACCGAGTCCGGGCTGCGCGTTGGTGCGGATATCTCGGTAGTGGGATACGACGATACCGAAGACA
GCTCATGTTATATCCCGCCGTTAACCACCATCAAACAGGATTTTCGCCTGCTGGGGCAAACCAGCGTGGA
CCGCTTGCTGCAACTCTCTCAGGGCCAGGCGGTGAAGGGCAATCAGCTGTTGCCCGTCTCACTGGTGAAA
AGAAAAACCACCCTGGCGCCCAATACGCAAACCGCCTCTCCCCGCGCGTTGGCCGATTCATTAATGCAGC
TGGCACGACAGGTTTCCCGACTGGAAAGCGGGCAGTGAGCGCAACGCAATTAATGTAAGTTAGCTCACTC
ATTAGGCACAATTCTCATGTTTGACAGCTTATCATCGACTGCACGGTGCACCAATGCTTCTGGCGTCAGG
CAGCCATCGGAAGCTGTGGTATGGCTGTGCAGGTCGTAAATCACTGCATAATTCGTGTCGCTCAAGGCGC
ACTCCCGTTCTGGATAATGTTTTTTGCGCCGACATCATAACGGTTCTGGCAAATATTCTGAAATGAGCTG
