>Addgene plasmid #109843 | pHH0103_STAM2_VHS | depositor partial sequence | sequence record 206795 | pHH0103_STAM2_VHS sequence 483 bps
GGCCCAGCCGGCCATGCCGCTGTTTACCGCTAACCCGTTTGAGCAAGACGTTGAAAAAGCCACTAACGAA
TACAACACTACCGAAGACTGGTCCCTGATCATGGATATCTGCGACAAGGTTGGTTCCACCCCGAACGGTG
CTAAAGACTGTCTGAAAGCCATCATGAAACGTGTCAACCACAAGGTTCCACATGTCGCACTGCAGGCGCT
GACTCTGCTGGGCGCGTGCGTGGCAAATTGCGGCAAAATTTTCCACCTGGAAGTGTGTAGCCGTGATTTC
GCGACCGAAGTTCGCGCAGTAATTAAGAACAAAGCTCACCCGAAAGTATGCGAAAAACTGAAATCTCTGA
TGGTTGAATGGTCTGAAGAATTCCAGAAAGATCCGCAGTTCTCTCTGATCAGCGCTACGATTAAATCTAT
GAAAGAGGAGGGTATCACCTTCCCGCCTGCGGGCTCCCAGACCGTGTCCGCGGCAGCGGCCGC
